Addgene plasmid #87825: pcDNA3.1 Makona EBOV B'15
Purpose: Ebola Virus glycoprotein (Makona-derived) in CMV IE driven mammalian expression vector
Depositing lab: Jonathan Ball. Publication: Human Adaptation of Ebola Virus during the West African Outbreak. Urbanowicz RA, McClure CP, Sakuntabhai A, Sall AA, Kobinger G, Muller MA, Holmes EC, Rey FA, Simon-Loriere E, Ball JK. Cell. 2016 Nov 3;167(4):1079-1087.e5. doi: 10.1016/j.cell.2016.10.013. PubMed 27814505.
Backbone
  Vector backbone: pcDNA3.1
  Backbone size w/o insert (bp): 5000
  Total vector size (bp): 7031
  Vector type: Mammalian Expression
Growth in bacteria
  Bacterial resistance: Ampicillin, 100 μg/mL
  Growth temperature: 37°C
  Growth strain: DH5alpha
  Copy number: High Copy
Gene/Insert
  Gene/Insert name: EBOV GP 'Makona' strain - B'15
  Species: Virus
  Insert size (bp): 2031
  Mutation: A82V T485A
  GenBank ID: AKG65286.1
  Entrez Gene: GP (a.k.a. ZEBOVgp4)
  Cloning method: TOPO Cloning
  Sequencing primers: 5′ T7F; 3′ bGHR
Terms and licenses: Academic/Nonprofit Terms; Industry Terms: Not Available to Industry
How to cite: pcDNA3.1 Makona EBOV B'15 was a gift from Jonathan Ball (Addgene plasmid # 87825)
