[The description below was written by a language model from this plasmid's Addgene catalogue record and pLannotate feature annotations shown in this document.]
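Description:
pcDNA3.1 Makona EBOV B'15 is a mammalian expression plasmid built on the pcDNA3.1 backbone that carries the Ebola virus glycoprotein (GP) gene from a Makona-lineage isolate of the West African outbreak. The roughly 2 kb GP open reading frame was inserted by TOPO cloning and is recorded as bearing the substitutions A82V and T485A. It sits between the human cytomegalovirus immediate-early enhancer/promoter and the bovine growth hormone polyadenylation signal, giving strong constitutive transcription in transfected mammalian cells. A T7 promoter lies just upstream of the insert and serves as a sequencing primer site alongside the bGH reverse site. No epitope tag or reporter is annotated on the GP coding sequence.

In E. coli the plasmid is maintained through a high-copy ColE1/pUC-type origin and selected with ampicillin via the β-lactamase gene. An f1 origin is also present. A separate cassette consisting of the SV40 enhancer/early promoter, the neomycin phosphotransferase gene and an SV40 poly(A) signal allows G418 selection of stably transfected mammalian cells. The short matches to an HIV-1 LTR, lacI, the lac promoter/operator, bom and ble are small backbone fragments rather than functional payload elements. The sequenced record is 7,418 nt, somewhat larger than the 7,031 bp catalogue total, which relies on an approximate backbone size.

The record states the purpose only as CMV-driven expression of a Makona-derived GP. The associated publication concerns human adaptation of Ebola virus during the outbreak, which fits use of the plasmid as one of a panel of GP variants for comparing glycoprotein function. The specific assays are not given in the record.
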