Features (pLannotate 1.2.2; 20 found; start..end, strand, type, name):
    283..711     -  rep_origin     f1 ori (sequence partly withheld): f1 bacteriophage origin of replication; arrow indicates direction of (+) strand synthesis
    732..753     -  promoter       SV40 promoter (fragment): SV40 enhancer and early promoter
    757..981     -  polyA_signal   bGH poly(A) signal: bovine growth hormone polyadenylation signal
   1028..3055    -  CDS            GP: VGP_EBOZ5 - Experimental evidence at protein level: Swiss-Prot protein existence level 1. [GP2]: Acts as a class I viral fusion protein. Under the current model, the protein has at least 3 conformational states: pre- fusion native state, pre-hairpin intermediate state, and post-fusion hairpin state. During viral and target cell membrane fusion, the coiled coil regions (heptad repeats) assume a trimer-of-hairpins structure, positioning the fusion peptide in close proximity to the C-terminal region of the ectodomain. The formation of this structure appears to drive apposition and subsequent fusi
   3115..3133    -  promoter       T7 promoter: promoter for bacteriophage T7 RNA polymerase
   3149..3182    -  LTR            5' LTR (truncated) (fragment): truncated 5' long terminal repeat (LTR) from HIV-1
   3178..3381    -  promoter       CMV promoter: human cytomegalovirus (CMV) immediate early promoter
   3382..3761    -  enhancer       CMV enhancer: human cytomegalovirus immediate early enhancer
   3916..3968    +  misc_feature   bom (fragment): basis of mobility region from pBR322
   4027..4131    +  promoter       AmpR promoter: bla
   4132..4992    +  CDS            AmpR: β-lactamase; bla; confers resistance to ampicillin, carbenicillin, and related antibiotics
   5163..5751    +  rep_origin     ori: high-copy-number ColE1/pMB1/pBR322/pUC origin of replication
   5934..6026    +  CDS            lacI (fragment): lac repressor; lacI; The lac repressor binds to the lac operator to inhibit transcription in E. coli. This inhibition can be relieved by adding lactose or isopropyl-β-D-thiogalactopyranoside (IPTG).
   6039..6060    +  protein_bind   CAP binding site: CAP binding activates transcription in the presence of cAMP. E. coli catabolite activator protein
   6075..6105    +  promoter       lac promoter: promoter for the E. coli lac operon
   6113..6129    +  protein_bind   lac operator: The lac repressor binds to the lac operator to inhibit transcription in E. coli. This inhibition can be relieved by adding lactose or isopropyl-β-D-thiogalactopyranoside (IPTG). lac repressor encoded by lacI
   6202..6323    -  polyA_signal   SV40 poly(A) signal: SV40 polyadenylation signal
   6318..6476    -  CDS            ble (fragment): BLE_KLEPN - Experimental evidence at protein level: Swiss-Prot protein existence level 1. Binding protein with a strong affinity to the bleomycin family of antibiotics. Binds to CL990; an antimitotic-antibiotic compound. From Klebsiella pneumoniae.
   6500..7291    -  CDS            neo: KKA2_KLEPN - Also known as kan, nptII. Experimental evidence at protein level: Swiss-Prot protein existence level 1. Resistance to kanamycin, neomycin, paromomycin, ribostamycin, butirosin and gentamicin B. From Klebsiella pneumoniae.
   7358..269     -  promoter       SV40 promoter (across the origin): SV40 enhancer and early promoter
>Addgene plasmid #87825 | pcDNA3.1 Makona EBOV B'15 | addgene full sequence | sequence record 190699 | Addgene NGS Result
GAGGCGGCCTCGGCCTCTGCATAAATAAAAAAAATTAGTCAGCCATGGGGCGGAGAATGGGCGGAACTGG
GCGGAGTTAGGGGCGGGATGGGCGGAGTTAGGGGCGGGACTATGGTTGCTGACTAATTGAGATGCATGCT
TTGCATACTTCTGCCTGCTGGGGAGCCTGGGGACTTTCCACACCTGGTTGCTGACTAATTGAGATGCATG
CTTTGCATACTTCTGCCTGCTGGGGAGCCTGGGGACTTTCCACACCCTAACTGACACACATTCCACAGAA
TTAATTCGCGTTAAATTTTTGTTAAATCAGCTCATTTTTTAACCAATAGGCCGAAATCGGCAAAATCCCT
TATAAATCAAAAGAATAGACCGAGATAGGGT
[37 nt withheld, positions 382-418]
AAAGAACGTGGACTCCAACGTCAAAGG
[49 nt withheld, positions 446-494]
T
[91 nt withheld, positions 496-586]
G
[124 nt withheld, positions 588-711]
GGGGATACCCCCTAGAGCCCCAGCTGGTTCTTTCCGCCTCAGAAGCCATAGAGCCCACCGCATCCCCAGC
ATGCCTGCTATTGTCTTCCCAATCCTCCCCCTTGCTGTCCTGCCCCACCCCACCCCCCAGAATAGAATGA
CACCTACTCAGACAATGCGATGCAATTTCCTCATTTTATTAGGAAAGGACAGTGGGAGTGGCACCTTCCA
GGGTCAAGGAAGGCACGGGGGAGGGGCAAACAACAGATGGCTGGCAACTAGAAGGCACAGTCGAGGCTGA
TCAGCGGGTTTAAACGGGCCCTCTAGACTCGAGTCAGAACACGAACTTGCAGATGCAGAACAGGGCGATC
ACGGCAATGATCACGCCGGTCACTCCAATGCCGGCAGGAATCCACTGCCGCCAGCCTGTCCACCAGTTGT
CATTGTCGCCCTGGTCGGGCAGGGTCTTGTCCACAAAGTCGTGGATGATCTGGTCGATCTTGTCGGTGAT
ATTCTTGGTCCAGTCGTGGGGCTCGATGCAGCAGTCAGGGCCCAGAATGTGACAGGTGCCGCCCCAGCGC
TGCAGCAGGAAGTCGATAGCCTTTCTGTTCAGGATGGAGAAGGTCCTCAGCTCGGTGGTGGCTCTCAGGA
ACAGCTGCAGGGCCTGTGTGGTTTCGTTGGCCAGCTGCCTCAGTCCGCAGATCAGGCCGTCCTGGTTGTG
CATCAGTCCCTCGGTGTAGATGCCCTCGGCGGCAGGGCCAAAGTAAGGGATCCAGGCCAGTCCGATAGCA
GCGCCCTCATCCTGGGTGGTCCAGTAGTGCAGGTTGGGGTTGCACTTGGGCTGGGCGTTCACGATCACTT
CCCGTCTGGTTCTTCTCCCCCCGGTAATCAGGCCGGCCACGCCGGCGATTGCGTTGGTGATCAGTCCCAG
CTTGCCAGAGCTGGCGCTTTCCTCGCCGGTATCCTGGTGATGGGTGTTGTTGTTGCCGGCTGTCTCAGAG
TAGTTCTGGGGGCTTGTGGTGGTGGCCAGATCCAGGCTGTCGGCGCTCTTGCTGGTGTTGGTGTTCTCGG
CCTTCAGAGGTCCGGCAGCAGTTGTGGCTGGAGGGGTATCGCTGGCGGTGCTATCGTTGTCGGCCCTTCT
GTGGTGCTGGCCCACTTGTGTGGCCTCGCTGATGTCCAGCTTGTACACGGGGGTGTTGTGGGTGGAGTTA
TCAGGGCCGGTCTTGGTGGTGGGGGGCTGAGGGCTGGTGGAGATTGTGGCCAGGGTGGTCAGGTGGGACA
CAGCGGCCTTTCTTCCCTGGCTGTGCACCTGCACCATGGCGCTGCTGTTCTCGCTGGCCATGATCTTGTG
GTCCTCATTGGTGGTGTTTGTCTCGGGGTCGCTGCTGGTTCTGGCGGGGCTCTGTCCGCTGATGTTCTTG
GGGCCGTTGGACACGGCGGTGAAGCTCAGTTCCTCGCTTCTGATCTTCCGGGTCAGGTTCTTCTTTGTCT
CCCAGAAGGCCCACTCTCCGATTGTGGTATCGATCTCGGGGTTCACTTTCCAGATCAGCTTGCCGGTGGT
GTTGCTCCGCTTGCCGCTGGCGTAGATTGTCTCGTTCAGCTGCAGCAGAAACTGGGGGGTGAACCGGCTT
TCCAGCTGCACGTAGGTCAGGTTGTCCACCTCGAACAGGTACTCTGTCTCGTTGGTGCCGAAGCCGGTGG
CCTGGTATCTGATGGTGGTGCTGTAGTAGCCGCTGCTGGGATCCTCTGTGGCATTCACAGGCTCGCGCAG
GGGGTGGCTGCTGAAGAAGTCCTTCTTGGCCTGAGGCAGGATCAGAAAGGCCACCACGCCCTCGGCAAAG
GTGGTGCCTCTGTAGATCACGGTGGAGGCCAGCCGGTCGTACAGGAAAAAGGCGCCCTCTTTGTGAAAGG
CGAAATCGCCAGCGCAGGGGCCTGTGCCGGACACCTTGTGCACGTATCTGCACCGGGGGAAGCCTCTGAT
GCCATCAGGGGCAGCAGGCAGGCACTCGCTGCCGTCGGGCTTCTTGATTTCCAGGTTGTAGCAGTTCTCG
GCCCACTCGCCGGCCTCATAATTCACGACCTTGGGGGGCACGCCGGATCTGAAGCCCCATCTCTTGGTCA
CGCTGGGCACATCGGTGGCCACGCCATTGCCTTCCAGGTTCAGGCCCACGCTTCTCAGCTGGTTGGTGCT
GCTCAGCTTGTCCCGGCACACGAGCTTGTCCACGTCGGACACCTGCAGGGTGCTGTTGTGGATCACGCCC
AGGGGGATGCTGAAGGTCCGCTGGAACAGGATGATGACCCACAGGAAGAAGCTGGTCCGCTTGAACCGGT
CCCGGGGCAGCTGCAGGATGCCTGTCACGCCCATGGTGGCGGATCCGAGCTCGGTACCAAGCTTAAGTTT
AAACGCTAGCCAGCTTGGGTCTCCCTATAGTGAGTCGTATTAATTTCGATAAGCCAGTAAGCAGTGGGTT
CTCTAGTTAGCCAGAGAGCTCTGCTTATATAGACCTCCCACCGTACACGCCTACCGCCCATTTGCGTCAA
TGGGGCGGAGTTGTTACGACATTTTGGAAAGTCCCGTTGATTTTGGTGCCAAAACAAACTCCCATTGACG
TCAATGGGGTGGAGACTTGGAAATCCCCGTGAGTCAAACCGCTATCCACGCCCATTGATGTACTGCCAAA
ACCGCATCACCATGGTAATAGCGATGACTAATACGTAGATGTACTGCCAAGTAGGAAAGTCCCATAAGGT
CATGTACTGGGCATAATGCCAGGCGGGCCATTTACCGTCATTGACGTCAATAGGGGGCGTACTTGGCATA
TGATACACTTGATGTACTGCCAAGTGGGCAGTTTACCGTAAATACTCCACCCATTGACGTCAATGGAAAG
TCCCTATTGGCGTTACTATGGGAACATACGTCATTATTGACGTCAATGGGCGGGGGTCGTTGGGCGGTCA
GCCAGGCGGGCCATTTACCGTAAGTTATGTAACGCGGAACTCCATATATGGGCTATGAACTAATGACCCC
GTAATTGATTACTATTAATAACTAGTCAATAATCAATGTCAACGCGTATATCTGGCCCGTACATCGCGAA
GCAGCGCAAAACGCCTAACCCTAAGCAGATTCTTCATGCAATTGTCGGTCAAGCCTTGCCTTGTTGTAGC
TTAAATTTTGCTCGCGCACTACTCAGCGACCTCCAACACACAAGCAGGGAGCAGATACTGGCTTAACTAT
GCGGCATCAGAGCAGATTGTACTGAGAGTGCACCATAGGGGATCGGGAGATCTCCCGATCCGTCGACGTC
AGGTGGCACTTTTCGGGGAAATGTGCGCGGAACCCCTATTTGTTTATTTTTCTAAATACATTCAAATATG
TATCCGCTCATGAGACAATAACCCTGATAAATGCTTCAATAATATTGAAAAAGGAAGAGTATGAGTATTC
AACATTTCCGTGTCGCCCTTATTCCCTTTTTTGCGGCATTTTGCCTTCCTGTTTTTGCTCACCCAGAAAC
GCTGGTGAAAGTAAAAGATGCTGAAGATCAGTTGGGTGCACGAGTGGGTTACATCGAACTGGATCTCAAC
AGCGGTAAGATCCTTGAGAGTTTTCGCCCCGAAGAACGTTTTCCAATGATGAGCACTTTTAAAGTTCTGC
TATGTGGCGCGGTATTATCCCGTATTGACGCCGGGCAAGAGCAACTCGGTCGCCGCATACACTATTCTCA
GAATGACTTGGTTGAGTACTCACCAGTCACAGAAAAGCATCTTACGGATGGCATGACAGTAAGAGAATTA
TGCAGTGCTGCCATAACCATGAGTGATAACACTGCGGCCAACTTACTTCTGACAACGATCGGAGGACCGA
AGGAGCTAACCGCTTTTTTGCACAACATGGGGGATCATGTAACTCGCCTTGATCGTTGGGAACCGGAGCT
GAATGAAGCCATACCAAACGACGAGCGTGACACCACGATGCCTGTAGCAATGGCAACAACGTTGCGCAAA
CTATTAACTGGCGAACTACTTACTCTAGCTTCCCGGCAACAATTAATAGACTGGATGGAGGCGGATAAAG
TTGCAGGACCACTTCTGCGCTCGGCCCTTCCGGCTGGCTGGTTTATTGCTGATAAATCTGGAGCCGGTGA
GCGTGGGTCTCGCGGTATCATTGCAGCACTGGGGCCAGATGGTAAGCCCTCCCGTATCGTAGTTATCTAC
ACGACGGGGAGTCAGGCAACTATGGATGAACGAAATAGACAGATCGCTGAGATAGGTGCCTCACTGATTA
AGCATTGGTAACTGTCAGACCAAGTTTACTCATATATACTTTAGATTGATTTAAAACTTCATTTTTAATT
TAAAAGGATCTAGGTGAAGATCCTTTTTGATAATCTCATGACCAAAATCCCTTAACGTGAGTTTTCGTTC
CACTGAGCGTCAGACCCCGTAGAAAAGATCAAAGGATCTTCTTGAGATCCTTTTTTTCTGCGCGTAATCT
GCTGCTTGCAAACAAAAAAACCACCGCTACCAGCGGTGGTTTGTTTGCCGGATCAAGAGCTACCAACTCT
TTTTCCGAAGGTAACTGGCTTCAGCAGAGCGCAGATACCAAATACTGTTCTTCTAGTGTAGCCGTAGTTA
GGCCACCACTTCAAGAACTCTGTAGCACCGCCTACATACCTCGCTCTGCTAATCCTGTTACCAGTGGCTG
CTGCCAGTGGCGATAAGTCGTGTCTTACCGGGTTGGACTCAAGACGATAGTTACCGGATAAGGCGCAGCG
GTCGGGCTGAACGGGGGGTTCGTGCACACAGCCCAGCTTGGAGCGAACGACCTACACCGAACTGAGATAC
CTACAGCGTGAGCTATGAGAAAGCGCCACGCTTCCCGAAGGGAGAAAGGCGGACAGGTATCCGGTAAGCG
GCAGGGTCGGAACAGGAGAGCGCACGAGGGAGCTTCCAGGGGGAAACGCCTGGTATCTTTATAGTCCTGT
CGGGTTTCGCCACCTCTGACTTGAGCGTCGATTTTTGTGATGCTCGTCAGGGGGGCGGAGCCTATGGAAA
AACGCCAGCAACGCGGCCTTTTTACGGTTCCTGGCCTTTTGCTGGCCTTTTGCTCACATGTTCTTTCCTG
CGTTATCCCCTGATTCTGTGGATAACCGTATTACCGCCTTTGAGTGAGCTGATACCGCTCGCCGCAGCCG
AACGACCGAGCGCAGCGAGTCAGTGAGCGAGGAAGCGGAAGAGCGCCCAATACGCAAACCGCCTCTCCCC
GCGCGTTGGCCGATTCATTAATGCAGCTGGCACGACAGGTTTCCCGACTGGAAAGCGGGCAGTGAGCGCA
ACGCAATTAATGTGAGTTAGCTCACTCATTAGGCACCCCAGGCTTTACACTTTATGCTTCCGGCTCGTAT
GTTGTGTGGAATTGTGAGCGGATAACAATTTCACACAGGAAACAGCTATGACCATGATTACGCCAAGCTC
TAGCTAGAGGTCGACGGTATACAGACATGATAAGATACATTGATGAGTTTGGACAAACCACAACTAGAAT
GCAGTGAAAAAAATGCTTTATTTGTGAAATTTGTGATGCTATTGCTTTATTTGTAACCATTATAAGCTGC
AATAAACAAGTTGGGGTGGGCGAAGAACTCCAGCATGAGATCCCCGCGCTGGAGGATCATCCAGCCGGCG
TCCCGGAAAACGATTCCGAAGCCCAACCTTTCATAGAAGGCGGCGGTGGAATCGAAATCTCGTGATGGCA
GGTTGGGCGTCGCTTGGTCGGTCATTTCGAACCCCAGAGTCCCGCTCAGAAGAACTCGTCAAGAAGGCGA
TAGAAGGCGATGCGCTGCGAATCGGGAGCGGCGATACCGTAAAGCACGAGGAAGCGGTCAGCCCATTCGC
CGCCAAGCTCTTCAGCAATATCACGGGTAGCCAACGCTATGTCCTGATAGCGGTCCGCCACACCCAGCCG
GCCACAGTCGATGAATCCAGAAAAGCGGCCATTTTCCACCATGATATTCGGCAAGCAGGCATCGCCATGG
GTCACGACGAGATCCTCGCCGTCGGGCATGCGCGCCTTGAGCCTGGCGAACAGTTCGGCTGGCGCGAGCC
CCTGATGCTCTTCGTCCAGATCATCCTGATCGACAAGACCGGCTTCCATCCGAGTACGTGCTCGCTCGAT
GCGATGTTTCGCTTGGTGGTCGAATGGGCAGGTAGCCGGATCAAGCGTATGCAGCCGCCGCATTGCATCA
GCCATGATGGATACTTTCTCGGCAGGAGCAAGGTGAGATGACAGGAGATCCTGCCCCGGCACTTCGCCCA
ATAGCAGCCAGTCCCTTCCCGCTTCAGTGACAACGTCGAGCACAGCTGCGCAAGGAACGCCCGTCGTGGC
CAGCCACGATAGCCGCGCTGCCTCGTCCTGCAGTTCATTCAGGGCACCGGACAGGTCGGTCTTGACAAAA
AGAACCGGGCGCCCCTGCGCTGACAGCCGGAACACGGCGGCATCAGAGCAGCCGATTGTCTGTTGTGCCC
AGTCATAGCCGAATAGCCTCTCCACCCAAGCGGCCGGAGAACCTGCGTGCAATCCATCTTGTTCAATCAT
GCGAAACGATCCTCATCCTGTCTCTTGATCAGATCCGAAAATGGATATACAAGCTCCCGGGAGCTTTTTG
CAAAAGCCTAGGCCTCCAAAAAAGCCTCCTCACTACTTCTGGAATAGCTCAGAGGCA
